>Addgene plasmid #46691 | pcDNA3.2 mir-1-1 reporter mir30-4 | depositor full sequence | sequence record 117398 | pcDNA3.2 mir-1-1 reporter mir30-4 sequence 5992 bps
GACGGATCGGGAGATCTCCCGATCCCCTATGGTCGACTCTCAGTACAATCTGCTCTGATGCCGCATAGTT
AAGCCAGTATCTGCTCCCTGCTTGTGTGTTGGAGGTCGCTGAGTAGTGCGCGAGCAAAATTTAAGCTACA
ACAAGGCAAGGCTTGACCGACAATTGCATGAAGAATCTGCTTAGGGTTAGGCGTTTTGCGCTGCTTCGCG
ATGTACGGGCCAGATATACGCGTTGACATTGATTATTGACTAGTTATTAATAGTAATCAATTACGGGGTC
ATTAGTTCATAGCCCATATATGGAGTTCCGCGTTACATAACTTACGGTAAATGGCCCGCCTGGCTGACCG
CCCAACGACCCCCGCCCATTGACGTCAATAATGACGTATGTTCCCATAGTAACGCCAATAGGGACTTTCC
ATTGACGTCAATGGGTGGACTATTTACGGTAAACTGCCCACTTGGCAGTACATCAAGTGTATCATATGCC
AAGTACGCCCCCTATTGACGTCAATGACGGTAAATGGCCCGCCTGGCATTATGCCCAGTACATGACCTTA
TGGGACTTTCCTACTTGGCAGTACATCTACGTATTAGTCATCGCTATTACCATGGTGATGCGGTTTTGGC
AGTACATCAATGGGCGTGGATAGCGGTTTGACTCACGGGGATTTCCAAGTCTCCACCCCATTGACGTCAA
TGGGAGTTTGTTTTGGCACCAAAATCAACGGGACTTTCCAAAATGTCGTAACAACTCCGCCCCATTGACG
CAAATGGGCGGTAGGCGTGTACGGTGGGAGGTCTATATAAGCAGAGCTCTCTGGCTAACTAGAGAACCCA
CTGCTTACTGGCTTATCGAAATTAATACGACTCACTATAGGGAGACCCAAGCTGGCTAGTTAAGCTATCA
ACAAGTTTGTACAAAAAAGCAGGCTGGTTAACCCAACAGAAGGCTAAAGAAGGTATATTGCTGTTGACAG
TGAGCGACTGTAAACATCCTCGACTGGAAGCTGTGAAGCCACAGATGGGCTTTCAGTCGGATGTTTGCAG
CTGCCTACTGCCTCGGATTTCAAGGGGCTACTTTAGGAGCAATTATCTTGTTTACCCCAGCTTTCTTGTA
CAAAGTGGTTGATCTAGAGGGCCCGCAGTGGGGTCAGCTTCTACCGGGGCGGCGTCCCGGGGTCTTGGAA
CTGCATGCAGACTGCCTGCTTGGGAAACATACTTCTTTATATGCCCATATGGACCTGCTAAGCTATGGAA
TGTAAAGAAGTATGTATCTCAGGCCGGGACCTCTCTCGCCGCACTGAGGGGCACTCCACACCACGGGGGC
CGCCGCGGCCGACAGCCAGCCAGGCGGCTGTGGTGGGGGTGAGGCTGGGGCGGCAGGCTGCCTGGGCGTT
GGTGGACGGTCGTGTCCCCGCCAGCATTGTTCTGTCACTTTGCCTGTGTCAGCAGGTGGAAGTGCTCACC
AGACATTCGAAGGTAAGCCTATCCCTAACCCTCTCCTCGGTCTCGATTCTACGCGTACCGGTTAGTAATG
AGTTTAAACGGGGGAGGCTAACTGAAACACGGAAGGAGACAATACCGGAAGGAACCCGCGCTATGACGGC
AATAAAAAGACAGAATAAAACGCACGGGTGTTGGGTCGTTTGTTCATAAACGCGGGGTTCGGTCCCAGGG
CTGGCACTCTGTCGATACCCCACCGAGACCCCATTGGGGCCAATACGCCCGCGTTTCTTCCTTTTCCCCA
CCCCACCCCCCAAGTTCGGGTGAAGGCCCAGGGCTCGCAGCCAACGTCGGGGCGGCAGGCCCTGCCATAG
CAGATCTGCGCAGCTGGGGCTCTAGGGGGTATCCCC
[124 nt withheld, positions 1857-1980]
C
[32 nt withheld, positions 1982-2013]
CA
[57 nt withheld, positions 2016-2072]
A
[49 nt withheld, positions 2074-2122]
CCTTTGACGTTGGAGTCCACGTTCTTT
[37 nt withheld, positions 2150-2186]
ACCCTATCTCGGTCTATTCTTTTGATTTATAAGGGATTTTGGGGATTTCGGCCTATTGGTTAAAAAATGA
GCTGATTTAACAAAAATTTAACGCGAATTAATTCTGTGGAATGTGTGTCAGTTAGGGTGTGGAAAGTCCC
CAGGCTCCCCAGCAGGCAGAAGTATGCAAAGCATGCATCTCAATTAGTCAGCAACCAGGTGTGGAAAGTC
CCCAGGCTCCCCAGCAGGCAGAAGTATGCAAAGCATGCATCTCAATTAGTCAGCAACCATAGTCCCGCCC
CTAACTCCGCCCATCCCGCCCCTAACTCCGCCCAGTTCCGCCCATTCTCCGCCCCATGGCTGACTAATTT
TTTTTATTTATGCAGAGGCCGAGGCCGCCTCTGCCTCTGAGCTATTCCAGAAGTAGTGAGGAGGCTTTTT
TGGAGGCCTAGGCTTTTGCAAAAAGCTCCCGGGAGCTTGTATATCCATTTTCGGATCTGATCAAGAGACA
GGATGAGGATCGTTTCGCATGATTGAACAAGATGGATTGCACGCAGGTTCTCCGGCCGCTTGGGTGGAGA
GGCTATTCGGCTATGACTGGGCACAACAGACAATCGGCTGCTCTGATGCCGCCGTGTTCCGGCTGTCAGC
GCAGGGGCGCCCGGTTCTTTTTGTCAAGACCGACCTGTCCGGTGCCCTGAATGAACTGCAGGACGAGGCA
GCGCGGCTATCGTGGCTGGCCACGACGGGCGTTCCTTGCGCAGCTGTGCTCGACGTTGTCACTGAAGCGG
GAAGGGACTGGCTGCTATTGGGCGAAGTGCCGGGGCAGGATCTCCTGTCATCTCACCTTGCTCCTGCCGA
GAAAGTATCCATCATGGCTGATGCAATGCGGCGGCTGCATACGCTTGATCCGGCTACCTGCCCATTCGAC
CACCAAGCGAAACATCGCATCGAGCGAGCACGTACTCGGATGGAAGCCGGTCTTGTCGATCAGGATGATC
TGGACGAAGAGCATCAGGGGCTCGCGCCAGCCGAACTGTTCGCCAGGCTCAAGGCGCGCATGCCCGACGG
CGAGGATCTCGTCGTGACCCATGGCGATGCCTGCTTGCCGAATATCATGGTGGAAAATGGCCGCTTTTCT
GGATTCATCGACTGTGGCCGGCTGGGTGTGGCGGACCGCTATCAGGACATAGCGTTGGCTACCCGTGATA
TTGCTGAAGAGCTTGGCGGCGAATGGGCTGACCGCTTCCTCGTGCTTTACGGTATCGCCGCTCCCGATTC
GCAGCGCATCGCCTTCTATCGCCTTCTTGACGAGTTCTTCTGAGCGGGACTCTGGGGTTCGCGAAATGAC
CGACCAAGCGACGCCCAACCTGCCATCACGAGATTTCGATTCCACCGCCGCCTTCTATGAAAGGTTGGGC
TTCGGAATCGTTTTCCGGGACGCCGGCTGGATGATCCTCCAGCGCGGGGATCTCATGCTGGAGTTCTTCG
CCCACCCCAACTTGTTTATTGCAGCTTATAATGGTTACAAATAAAGCAATAGCATCACAAATTTCACAAA
TAAAGCATTTTTTTCACTGCATTCTAGTTGTGGTTTGTCCAAACTCATCAATGTATCTTATCATGTCTGT
ATACCGTCGACCTCTAGCTAGAGCTTGGCGTAATCATGGTCATAGCTGTTTCCTGTGTGAAATTGTTATC
CGCTCACAATTCCACACAACATACGAGCCGGAAGCATAAAGTGTAAAGCCTGGGGTGCCTAATGAGTGAG
CTAACTCACATTAATTGCGTTGCGCTCACTGCCCGCTTTCCAGTCGGGAAACCTGTCGTGCCAGCTGCAT
TAATGAATCGGCCAACGCGCGGGGAGAGGCGGTTTGCGTATTGGGCGCTCTTCCGCTTCCTCGCTCACTG
ACTCGCTGCGCTCGGTCGTTCGGCTGCGGCGAGCGGTATCAGCTCACTCAAAGGCGGTAATACGGTTATC
CACAGAATCAGGGGATAACGCAGGAAAGAACATGTGAGCAAAAGGCCAGCAAAAGGCCAGGAACCGTAAA
AAGGCCGCGTTGCTGGCGTTTTTCCATAGGCTCCGCCCCCCTGACGAGCATCACAAAAATCGACGCTCAA
GTCAGAGGTGGCGAAACCCGACAGGACTATAAAGATACCAGGCGTTTCCCCCTGGAAGCTCCCTCGTGCG
CTCTCCTGTTCCGACCCTGCCGCTTACCGGATACCTGTCCGCCTTTCTCCCTTCGGGAAGCGTGGCGCTT
TCTCAATGCTCACGCTGTAGGTATCTCAGTTCGGTGTAGGTCGTTCGCTCCAAGCTGGGCTGTGTGCACG
AACCCCCCGTTCAGCCCGACCGCTGCGCCTTATCCGGTAACTATCGTCTTGAGTCCAACCCGGTAAGACA
CGACTTATCGCCACTGGCAGCAGCCACTGGTAACAGGATTAGCAGAGCGAGGTATGTAGGCGGTGCTACA
GAGTTCTTGAAGTGGTGGCCTAACTACGGCTACACTAGAAGGACAGTATTTGGTATCTGCGCTCTGCTGA
AGCCAGTTACCTTCGGAAAAAGAGTTGGTAGCTCTTGATCCGGCAAACAAACCACCGCTGGTAGCGGTGG
TTTTTTTGTTTGCAAGCAGCAGATTACGCGCAGAAAAAAAGGATCTCAAGAAGATCCTTTGATCTTTTCT
ACGGGGTCTGACGCTCAGTGGAACGAAAACTCACGTTAAGGGATTTTGGTCATGAGATTATCAAAAAGGA
TCTTCACCTAGATCCTTTTAAATTAAAAATGAAGTTTTAAATCAATCTAAAGTATATATGAGTAAACTTG
GTCTGACAGTTACCAATGCTTAATCAGTGAGGCACCTATCTCAGCGATCTGTCTATTTCGTTCATCCATA
GTTGCCTGACTCCCCGTCGTGTAGATAACTACGATACGGGAGGGCTTACCATCTGGCCCCAGTGCTGCAA
TGATACCGCGAGACCCACGCTCACCGGCTCCAGATTTATCAGCAATAAACCAGCCAGCCGGAAGGGCCGA
GCGCAGAAGTGGTCCTGCAACTTTATCCGCCTCCATCCAGTCTATTAATTGTTGCCGGGAAGCTAGAGTA
AGTAGTTCGCCAGTTAATAGTTTGCGCAACGTTGTTGCCATTGCTACAGGCATCGTGGTGTCACGCTCGT
CGTTTGGTATGGCTTCATTCAGCTCCGGTTCCCAACGATCAAGGCGAGTTACATGATCCCCCATGTTGTG
CAAAAAAGCGGTTAGCTCCTTCGGTCCTCCGATCGTTGTCAGAAGTAAGTTGGCCGCAGTGTTATCACTC
ATGGTTATGGCAGCACTGCATAATTCTCTTACTGTCATGCCATCCGTAAGATGCTTTTCTGTGACTGGTG
AGTACTCAACCAAGTCATTCTGAGAATAGTGTATGCGGCGACCGAGTTGCTCTTGCCCGGCGTCAATACG
GGATAATACCGCGCCACATAGCAGAACTTTAAAAGTGCTCATCATTGGAAAACGTTCTTCGGGGCGAAAA
CTCTCAAGGATCTTACCGCTGTTGAGATCCAGTTCGATGTAACCCACTCGTGCACCCAACTGATCTTCAG
CATCTTTTACTTTCACCAGCGTTTCTGGGTGAGCAAAAACAGGAAGGCAAAATGCCGCAAAAAAGGGAAT
AAGGGCGACACGGAAATGTTGAATACTCATACTCTTCCTTTTTCAATATTATTGAAGCATTTATCAGGGT
TATTGTCTCATGAGCGGATACATATTTGAATGTATTTAGAAAAATAAACAAATAGGGGTTCCGCGCACAT
TTCCCCGAAAAGTGCCACCTGACGTC
Features (pLannotate 1.2.2; 26 found; start..end, strand, type, name):
     36..80      -  misc_feature   bom (fragment): basis of mobility region from pBR322
    235..614     +  enhancer       CMV enhancer: human cytomegalovirus immediate early enhancer
    615..818     +  promoter       CMV promoter: human cytomegalovirus (CMV) immediate early promoter
    814..847     +  LTR            5' LTR (truncated) (fragment): truncated 5' long terminal repeat (LTR) from HIV-1
    863..881     +  promoter       T7 promoter: promoter for bacteriophage T7 RNA polymerase
    911..935     +  protein_bind   attB1: mutant version of attB; recombination site for the Gateway® BP reaction BP Clonase™
    936..983     +  ncRNA          5' miR-30a (fragment): sequence upstream of the 71-nt precursor of the human miR-30a microRNA (Zeng et al., 2002) miRNA
    988..1048    +  ncRNA          mir-30: Accession: RF00131 - mir-30 microRNA precursor
   1055..1105    +  ncRNA          3' miR-30a (fragment): sequence downstream of the 71-nt precursor of the human miR-30a microRNA (Zeng et al., 2002) miRNA
   1108..1128    -  protein_bind   attB2: mutant version of attB; core recombination site for the Gateway® BP reaction BP Clonase™
   1207..1283    +  ncRNA          mir-1: Accession: RF00103 - mir-1 microRNA precursor family
   1482..1523    +  CDS            V5 tag: epitope tag from simian virus 5
   1607..1655    +  polyA_signal   HSV TK poly(A) signal: herpes simplex virus thymidine kinase polyadenylation signal (Cole and Stacy, 1985)
   1746..1762    -  polyA_signal   bGH poly(A) signal (fragment): bovine growth hormone polyadenylation signal
   1857..2285    +  rep_origin     f1 ori (sequence partly withheld): f1 bacteriophage origin of replication; arrow indicates direction of (+) strand synthesis
   2299..2628    +  promoter       SV40 promoter: SV40 enhancer and early promoter
   2695..3486    +  CDS            neo: KKA2_KLEPN - Also known as kan, nptII. Experimental evidence at protein level: Swiss-Prot protein existence level 1. Resistance to kanamycin, neomycin, paromomycin, ribostamycin, butirosin and gentamicin B. From Klebsiella pneumoniae.
   3512..3670    +  CDS            ble (fragment): BLE_KLEPN - Experimental evidence at protein level: Swiss-Prot protein existence level 1. Binding protein with a strong affinity to the bleomycin family of antibiotics. Binds to CL990; an antimitotic-antibiotic compound. From Klebsiella pneumoniae.
   3665..3786    +  polyA_signal   SV40 poly(A) signal: SV40 polyadenylation signal
   3859..3875    -  protein_bind   lac operator: The lac repressor binds to the lac operator to inhibit transcription in E. coli. This inhibition can be relieved by adding lactose or isopropyl-β-D-thiogalactopyranoside (IPTG). lac repressor encoded by lacI
   3883..3913    -  promoter       lac promoter: promoter for the E. coli lac operon
   3928..3949    -  protein_bind   CAP binding site: CAP binding activates transcription in the presence of cAMP. E. coli catabolite activator protein
   3962..4054    -  CDS            lacI (fragment): lac repressor; lacI; The lac repressor binds to the lac operator to inhibit transcription in E. coli. This inhibition can be relieved by adding lactose or isopropyl-β-D-thiogalactopyranoside (IPTG).
   4237..4825    -  rep_origin     ori: high-copy-number ColE1/pMB1/pBR322/pUC origin of replication
   4996..5856    -  CDS            AmpR: β-lactamase; bla; confers resistance to ampicillin, carbenicillin, and related antibiotics
   5857..5961    -  promoter       AmpR promoter: bla
