[The description below was written by a language model from this plasmid's Addgene catalogue record and pLannotate feature annotations shown in this document.]
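Description:
pcDNA3.2 mir-1-1 reporter mir30-4 is a mammalian expression plasmid for testing how well a pri-miRNA hairpin is processed in cells. It was made by Gateway recombination into a pcDNA3.2 V5-DEST derivative that already carries a human mir-1-1 hairpin. In bacteria it replicates from a high-copy ColE1/pUC-type origin under ampicillin selection (AmpR with its own promoter), and an f1 origin is also present. For mammalian cells, an SV40 early promoter drives a neomycin phosphotransferase gene with an SV40 polyadenylation signal, allowing G418 selection.

The payload is a single CMV enhancer/promoter-driven transcript. Between the attB1 and attB2 sites left by Gateway cloning sits the mir30-4 insert, a human miR-30a-derived pri-miRNA segment comprising the mir-30 precursor hairpin with its upstream and downstream flanking sequence. The record lists it as human/synthetic and mutated but defers the specific changes to the sequence and publication. Just downstream of attB2 lies the mir-1 precursor hairpin, followed by the backbone's V5 tag sequence and the HSV TK polyadenylation signal. Because no protein-coding insert is present, the V5 element appears to be a backbone remnant. Placing the two hairpins on one transcript presumably lets the constant mir-1-1 hairpin act as an internal reference against which processing of the variant mir-30 hairpin can be compared. This fits the associated study of primary-sequence determinants of pri-miRNA processing, although the record does not spell out the assay.

The annotated full sequence is 5,992 nt, shorter than the 8,038 bp listed for the backbone without insert. This is likely because recombination removes the destination cassette.
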