Addgene plasmid #46691: pcDNA3.2 mir-1-1 reporter mir30-4
Depositing lab: David Bartel. Depositing organization: Whitehead Institute for Biomedical Research. Publication: Beyond Secondary Structure: Primary-Sequence Determinants License Pri-miRNA Hairpins for Processing. Auyeung VC, Ulitsky I, McGeary SE, Bartel DP. Cell. 2013 Feb 14;152(4):844-58. doi: 10.1016/j.cell.2013.01.031. PubMed 23415231.
Backbone
  Vector backbone: pcDNA3.2 V5-DEST mir-1-1 reporter
  Backbone manufacturer: Bartel lab (Addgene plasmid# 46646)
  Backbone size w/o insert (bp): 8038
  Vector type: Mammalian Expression, RNAi
  Selectable markers: Neomycin (select with G418)
Growth in bacteria
  Bacterial resistance: Ampicillin, 100 μg/mL
  Growth temperature: 37°C
  Growth strain: DH5alpha
  Copy number: High Copy
Gene/Insert
  Gene/Insert name: mir30-4 pri-mRNA (alt name: mir30-4)
  Species: H. sapiens (human), Synthetic
  Mutation: see sequence and publication
  Entrez Gene: MIR30A (a.k.a. MIRN30A, mir-30a)
  Promoter: CMV
  Tag / fusion protein: hsa-mir-1-1 (C terminal on insert); V5 (C terminal on backbone)
  Cloning method: Gateway Cloning
  Sequencing primers: 5′ CMV-F; 3′ TK-pA-R
Terms and licenses: Academic/Nonprofit Terms; Industry Terms: Not Available to Industry
How to cite: pcDNA3.2 mir-1-1 reporter mir30-4 was a gift from David Bartel (Addgene plasmid # 46691 ; http://n2t.net/addgene:46691 ; RRID:Addgene_46691)
