>Addgene plasmid #46691 | pcDNA3.2 mir-1-1 reporter mir30-4 | addgene partial sequence | sequence record 73862 | CMV-F 5'-CGCAAATGGGCGGTAGGCGTG-3'
TGGCTAACTAGAGAACCCACTGCTTACTGGCTTATCGAAATTAATACGACTCACTATAGGGAGACCCAAG
CTGGCTAGTTAAGCTATCAACAAGTTTGTACAAAAAAGCAGGCTGGTTAACCCAACAGAAGGCTAAAGAA
GGTATATTGCTGTTGACAGTGAGCGACTGTAAACATCCTCGACTGGAAGCTGTGAAGCCACAGATGGGCT
TTCAGTCGGATGTTTGCAGCTGCCTACTGCCTCGGATTTCAAGGGGCTACTTTAGGAGCAATTATCTTGT
TTACCCCAGCTTTCTTGTACAAAGTGGTTGATCTAGAGGGCCCGCAGTGGGGTCAGCTTCTACCGGGGCG
GCGTCCCGGGGTCTTGGAACTGCATGCAGACTGCCTGCTTGGGAAACATACTTCTTTATATGCCCATATG
GACCTGCTAAGCTATGGAATGTAAAGAAGTATGTATCTCAGGCCGGGACCTCTCTCGCCGCACTGAGGGG
CACTCCACACCACGGGGGCCGCCGCGGCCGACAGCCAGCCAGGCGGCTGTGGTGGGGGTGAGGCTGGGGC
GGCAGGCTGCCTGGGCGTTGGTGGACGGTCGTGTCCCCGCCAGCATTGTTCTGTCACTTTGCCTGTGTCA
GCAGGTGGAAGTGCTCACCAGACATTCGAAGGTAAGCCTATCCCTAACCCTCTCCTCGGTCTCGATTCTA
CGCGTACCGGTTAGTAATGAGTTTAAACGGGGGAGGCTAACTGAAACACGGAAGGAGACAATACCGGAAG
GAACCCGCGCTATGACGGCAATAAAAAGACAGAATAAAACGCACGGGTGTTGGGTCGTTTGTTCATAAAC
GCGGGGTTCGGTCCCAGGGCTGGCACTCTGTCGATACCCCACCGAGACCCCATTGGG
